Addgene plasmid #183617: pPyCAG-NE-EGFP-IRES-Pac
Purpose: Mammalian expression vector: CAG promoter driving expression of nuclear envelope-tethered EGFP (NLS-EGFP-EmerinTMD). Confers puromycin resistance.
Depositing lab: Sally Lowell. Depositing organization: University of Edinburgh. Publication: Id1 Stabilizes Epiblast Identity by Sensing Delays in Nodal Activation and Adjusting the Timing of Differentiation. Malaguti M, Migueles RP, Blin G, Lin CY, Lowell S. Dev Cell. 2019 Jun 11. pii: S1534-5807(19)30445-9. doi: 10.1016/j.devcel.2019.05.032. PubMed 31204172.
Backbone
  Vector backbone: pPyCAG-IRES-Pac
  Backbone size w/o insert (bp): 6421
  Total vector size (bp): 7425
  Vector type: Mammalian Expression
  Selectable markers: Puromycin
Growth in bacteria
  Bacterial resistance: Ampicillin, 100 μg/mL
  Growth temperature: 37°C
  Growth strain: DH5alpha
  Copy number: High Copy
Gene/Insert
  Gene/Insert name: EGFP
  Species: Synthetic
  Insert size (bp): 1004
  Promoter: CAG
  Tag / fusion protein: NLS (N terminal on insert); Human EMD transmembrane domain (C terminal on insert)
  Cloning method: Restriction Enzyme; 5′ cloning site XhoI (not destroyed); 3′ cloning site NotI (not destroyed)
  Sequencing primers: 5′ TGCTGGTTGTTGTGCTGT; 3′ CGCACACCGGCCTTATTCCA
Terms and licenses: Academic/Nonprofit Terms; Industry Terms: Not Available to Industry
How to cite: pPyCAG-NE-EGFP-IRES-Pac was a gift from Sally Lowell (Addgene plasmid # 183617 ; http://n2t.net/addgene:183617 ; RRID:Addgene_183617)
