[The description below was written by a language model from this plasmid's Addgene catalogue record and pLannotate feature annotations shown in this document.]
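Description:
pPyCAG-NE-EGFP-IRES-Pac is a mammalian expression plasmid built on the pPyCAG-IRES-Pac backbone, designed to label the nuclear envelope of transfected cells with green fluorescence while allowing drug selection. In bacteria it is maintained as a high-copy plasmid through a ColE1/pUC-type origin and an ampicillin resistance gene (β-lactamase). The annotated sequence also carries an SV40 origin of replication, additional SV40 polyadenylation signals, and small remnants of lac and SV40 promoter elements left over from the backbone. The feature table comes from a partial sequencing assembly of 7,339 nt, slightly shorter than the catalogued total of 7,425 bp, so some backbone sequence may not be represented in the annotation.

The expression cassette is driven by the CAG promoter, annotated here as its component parts: the CMV immediate-early enhancer, the chicken β-actin promoter and a chimeric β-actin/β-globin intron, which together give strong constitutive expression in many mammalian cell types. The roughly 1 kb insert, cloned between XhoI and NotI sites, encodes EGFP with an N-terminal SV40 nuclear localization signal and a C-terminal fragment of human emerin (EMD) containing its transmembrane domain. Together these direct the fusion to the nucleus and anchor it in the nuclear envelope. Downstream, an EMCV IRES permits translation of puromycin N-acetyltransferase (Pac) from the same transcript, which terminates at a bovine growth hormone polyadenylation signal. Because reporter and resistance marker share one bicistronic mRNA, puromycin selection enriches for cells that also express the tethered EGFP. The record supports its use as a nuclear-envelope fluorescent marker for mammalian cells, but it does not state a specific cell type.
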