Features (pLannotate 1.2.2; 24 found; start..end, strand, type, name):
    309..443     +  polyA_signal   SV40 poly(A) signal: SV40 polyadenylation signal
    457..836     +  enhancer       CMV enhancer: human cytomegalovirus immediate early enhancer
    838..1113    +  promoter       chicken β-actin promoter: No description available
   1114..2129    +  intron         chimeric intron: chimera between introns from chicken β-actin and rabbit β-globin
   2127..2183    +  CDS            HBB (fragment): HBB_LEPEU - Experimental evidence at protein level: Swiss-Prot protein existence level 1. Involved in oxygen transport from the lung to the various peripheral tissues. From Lepus europaeus (European hare).
   2202..2222    +  CDS            SV40 NLS: nuclear localization signal of SV40 (simian virus 40) large T antigen
   2223..2939    +  CDS            EGFP: EGFP is a basic (constitutively fluorescent) green fluorescent protein published in 1996, derived from Aequorea victoria. It is reported to be a rapidly-maturing weak dimer with moderate acid sensitivity.
   2964..3095    +  CDS            EMD (fragment): EMD_HUMAN - Also known as EDMD, STA. Experimental evidence at protein level: Swiss-Prot protein existence level 1. Stabilizes and promotes the formation of a nuclear actin cortical network. Stimulates actin polymerization in vitro by binding and stabilizing the pointed end of growing filaments. Inhibits beta- catenin activity by preventing its accumulation in the nucleus. Acts by influencing the nuclear accumulation of beta-catenin through a CRM1- dependent export pathway. Links centrosomes to the nuclear envelope via a microtubule association. EMD and BAF are cooperative cofactors of HIV-1 in
   3113..3136    -  misc_feature   MCS (fragment): pBluescript multiple cloning site
   3256..3718    +  misc_feature   IRES: internal ribosome entry site (IRES) of the encephalomyocarditis virus (EMCV)
   3732..4331    +  CDS            PuroR: puromycin N-acetyltransferase; pac from Streptomyces alboniger; confers resistance to puromycin
   4418..4642    +  polyA_signal   bGH poly(A) signal: bovine growth hormone polyadenylation signal
   4646..4662    +  promoter       SV40 promoter (fragment): SV40 enhancer and early promoter
   4713..4729    -  protein_bind   lac operator: The lac repressor binds to the lac operator to inhibit transcription in E. coli. This inhibition can be relieved by adding lactose or isopropyl-β-D-thiogalactopyranoside (IPTG). lac repressor encoded by lacI
   4737..4767    -  promoter       lac promoter: promoter for the E. coli lac operon
   4782..4803    -  protein_bind   CAP binding site: CAP binding activates transcription in the presence of cAMP. E. coli catabolite activator protein
   4816..4855    -  CDS            lacI (fragment): lac repressor; lacI; The lac repressor binds to the lac operator to inhibit transcription in E. coli. This inhibition can be relieved by adding lactose or isopropyl-β-D-thiogalactopyranoside (IPTG).
   4862..4884    +  promoter       SV40 promoter (fragment): SV40 enhancer and early promoter
   4908..5043    +  rep_origin     SV40 ori: SV40 origin of replication
   5063..5197    +  polyA_signal   SV40 poly(A) signal: SV40 polyadenylation signal
   5199..5253    -  CDS            lacI (fragment): lac repressor; lacI; The lac repressor binds to the lac operator to inhibit transcription in E. coli. This inhibition can be relieved by adding lactose or isopropyl-β-D-thiogalactopyranoside (IPTG).
   5436..6024    -  rep_origin     ori: high-copy-number ColE1/pMB1/pBR322/pUC origin of replication
   6195..7055    -  CDS            AmpR: β-lactamase; bla; confers resistance to ampicillin, carbenicillin, and related antibiotics
   7056..7072    -  promoter       AmpR promoter (fragment): bla
>Addgene plasmid #183617 | pPyCAG-NE-EGFP-IRES-Pac | addgene full sequence | sequence record 361613 | Addgene Partial NGS Result
AGCTGTTGTCATAGTAATGATTGGGTGGAAACATTCCAGGCCTGGGTGGAGAGGCTTTTTGCTTCCTCTT
GCAAAACCACACTGACATTCCAGGCCTGGGTGGAGAGGCTTTTTGCTTCCTCTTGCAAAACCACACTGCC
CTCTGGAGGGCAGTTGCCTAGCAACTAATTAAAAGAGGATGTCGCACGGCCAGCTGCGGTCAGTTAGTCA
CTTCCTGCTTAACTGACTTGACATTTTCTATTTTAAGAGTCGGGAGGAAAATTACTGTGTTGGAGGCCCT
CCGCCATCTTCTGAAGCTGAATCGAATTAACTTGTTTATTGCAGCTTATAATGGTTACAAATAAAGCAAT
AGCATCACAAATTTCACAAATAAAGCATTTTTTTCACTGCATTCTAGTTGTGGTTTGTCCAAACTCATCA
ATGTATCTTATCATGTCTGGATCTGATATCATCGTCGACATTGATTATTGACTAGTTATTAATAGTAATC
AATTACGGGGTCATTAGTTCATAGCCCATATATGGAGTTCCGCGTTACATAACTTACGGTAAATGGCCCG
CCTGGCTGACCGCCCAACGACCCCCGCCCATTGACGTCAATAATGACGTATGTTCCCATAGTAACGCCAA
TAGGGACTTTCCATTGACGTCAATGGGTGGAGTATTTACGGTAAACTGCCCACTTGGCAGTACATCAAGT
GTATCATATGCCAAGTACGCCCCCTATTGACGTCAATGACGGTAAATGGCCCGCCTGGCATTATGCCCAG
TACATGACCTTATGGGACTTTCCTACTTGGCAGTACATCTACGTATTAGTCATCGCTATTACCATGGTCG
AGGTGAGCCCCACGTTCTGCTTCACTCTCCCCATCTCCCCCCCCTCCCCACCCCCAATTTTGTATTTATT
TATTTTTTAATTATTTTGTGCAGCGATGGGGGCGGGGGGGGGGGGGGSGCGCGCCRGGSGGGGSGGGGSG
GGGSGRGGGGSGGGGSGGGGSGRGGCGGAGAGGTGCGGCGGCAGCCAATCAGAGCGGCGCGCTCCGAAAG
TTTCCTTTTATGGCGAGGCGGCGGCGGCGGCGGCCCTATAAAAAGCGAAGCGCGCGGCGGGCGGGAGTCG
CTGCGCGCTGCCTTCGCCCCGTGCCCCGCTCCGCCGCCGCCTCGCGCCGCCCGCCCCGGCTCTGACTGAC
CGCGTTACTCCCACAGGTGAGCGGGCGGGACGGCCCTTCTCCTCCGGGCTGTAATTAGCGCTTGGTTTAA
TGACGGCTTGTTTCTTTTCTGTGGCTGCGTGAAAGCCTTGAGGGGCTCCGGGAGGGCCCTTTGTGCGGGG
GGAGCGGCTCGGGGGGTGCGTGCGTGTGTGTGTGCGTGGGGAGCGCCGCGTGCGGCTCCGCGCTGCCCGG
CGGCTGTGAGCGCTGCGGGCGCGGCGCGGGGCTTTGTGCGCTCCGCAGTGTGCGCGAGGGGAGCGCGGCC
GGGGGCGGTGCCCCGCGGTGCGGGGGGGCTGCGAGGGGAACAAAGGCTGCGTGCGGGGTGTGTGCGTGGG
GGGGTGAGCAGGGGGTGTGGGCGCGTCGGTCGGGCTGCAACCCCCCCTGCACCCCCCTCCCCGAGTTGCT
GAGCACGGCCCGGCTTCGGGTGCGGGGCTCCGTACGGGGCGTGGCGCGGGGCTCGCCGTGCCGGGCGGGG
GGTGGCGGCAGGTGGGGGTGCCGGGCGGGGCGGGGCCGCCTCGGGCCGGGGAGGGCTCGGGGGAGGGGCG
CGGCGGCCCCCGGAGCGCCGGCGGCTGTCGAGGCGCGGCGAGCCGCAGCCATTGCCTTTTATGGTAATCG
TGCGAGAGGGCGCAGGGACTTCCTTTGTCCCAAATCTGTGCGGAGCCGAAATCTGGGAGGCGCCGCCGCA
CCCCCTCTAGCGGGCGCGGGGCGAAGCGGTGCGGCGCCGGCAGGAAGGAAATGGGCGGGGAGGGCCTTCG
TGCGTCGCCGCGCCGCCGTCCCCTTCTCCCTCTCCAGCCTCGGGGCTGTCCGCGGGGGGACGGCTGCCTT
CGGGGGGGACGGGGCAGGGCGGGGTTCGGCTTCTGGCGTGTGACCGGCGGCTCTAGAGCCTCTGCTAACC
ATGTTCATGCCTTCTTCTTTTTCCTACAGCTCCTGGGCAACGTGCTGGTTATTGTGCTGTCTCATCATTT
TGGCAAAGAATTCCTCGAGGCCGCCACCATGCCAAAAAAGAAGAGAAAGGTAATGGTGAGCAAGGGCGAG
GAGCTGTTCACCGGGGTGGTGCCCATCCTGGTCGAGCTGGACGGCGACGTAAACGGCCACAAGTTCAGCG
TGTCCGGCGAGGGCGAGGGCGATGCCACCTACGGCAAGCTGACCCTGAAGTTCATCTGCACCACCGGCAA
GCTGCCCGTGCCCTGGCCCACCCTCGTGACCACCCTGACCTACGGCGTGCAGTGCTTCAGCCGCTACCCC
GACCACATGAAGCAGCACGACTTCTTCAAGTCCGCCATGCCCGAAGGCTACGTCCAGGAGCGCACCATCT
TCTTCAAGGACGACGGCAACTACAAGACCCGCGCCGAGGTGAAGTTCGAGGGCGACACCCTGGTGAACCG
CATCGAGCTGAAGGGCATCGACTTCAAGGAGGACGGCAACATCCTGGGGCACAAGCTGGAGTACAACTAC
AACAGCCACAACGTCTATATCATGGCCGACAAGCAGAAGAACGGCATCAAGGTGAACTTCAAGATCCGCC
ACAACATCGAGGACGGCAGCGTGCAGCTCGCCGACCACTACCAGCAGAACACCCCCATCGGCGACGGCCC
CGTGCTGCTGCCCGACAACCACTACCTGAGCACCCAGTCCGCCCTGAGCAAAGACCCCAACGAGAAGCGC
GATCACATGGTCCTGCTGGAGTTCGTGACCGCCGCCGGGATCACTCTCGGCATGGACGAGCTGTACAAGG
GCGCCGGTAGCGGCAGCGGTAGCCGTGCTCCTGGGGCTGGGCTGGGCCAGGATCGCCAGGTCCCGCTCTG
GGGCCAGCTGCTGCTTTTCCTGGTCTTTGTGATCGTCCTCTTCTTCATTTACCACTTCATGCAGGCTGAA
GAAGGCAACCCCTTCTAACCTAGGGCGGCCGCTCGATAAGCTTGATATCGAATTCCGCCCCCCCCCCCTC
TCCCTCCCCCCCCCCTAACGTTACTGGCCGAAGCCGCTTGGAATAAGGCCGGTGTGCGTTTGTCTATATG
TTATTTTCCACCATATTGCCGTCTTTTGGCAATGTGAGGGCCCGGAAACCTGGCCCTGTCTTCTTGACGA
GCATTCCTAGGGGTCTTTCCCCTCTCGCCAAAGGAATGCAAGGTCTGTTGAATGTCGTGAAGGAAGCAGT
TCCTCTGGAAGCTTCTTGAAGACAAACAACGTCTGTAGCGACCCTTTGCAGGCAGCGGAACCCCCCACCT
GGCGACAGGTGCCTCTGCGGCCAAAAGCCACGTGTATAAGATACACCTGCAAAGGCGGCACAACCCCAGT
GCCACGTTGTGAGTTGGATAGTTGTGGAAAGAGTCAAATGGCTCTCCTCAAGCGTATTCAACAAGGGGCT
GAAGGATGCCCAGAAGGTACCCCATTGTATGGGATCTGATCTGGGGCCTCGGTGCACATGCTTTACATGT
GTTTAGTCGAGGTTAAAAAAACGTCTAGGCCCCCCGAACCACGGGGACGTGGTTTTCCTTTGAAAAACAC
GATGATAATATGGCCACAACCATGACCGAGTACAAGCCCACGGTGCGCCTCGCCACCCGCGACGACGTCC
CCAGGGCCGTACGCACCCTCGCCGCCGCGTTCGCCGACTACCCCGCCACGCGCCACACCGTCGATCCGGA
CCGCCACATCGAGCGGGTCACCGAGCTGCAAGAACTCTTCCTCACGCGCGTCGGGCTCGACATCGGCAAG
GTGTGGGTCGCGGACGACGGCGCCGCGGTGGCGGTCTGGACCACGCCGGAGAGCGTCGAAGCGGGGGCGG
TGTTCGCCGAGATCGGCCCGCGCATGGCCGAGTTGAGCGGTTCCCGGCTGGCCGCGCAGCAACAGATGGA
AGGCCTCCTGGCGCCGCACCGGCCCAAGGAGCCCGCGTGGTTCCTGGCCACCGTCGGCGTCTCGCCCGAC
CACCAGGGCAAGGGTCTGGGCAGCGCCGTCGTGCTCCCCGGAGTGGAGGCGGCCGAGCGCGCCGGGGTGC
CCGCCTTCCTGGAGACCTCCGCGCCCCGCAACCTCCCCTTCTACGAGCGGCTCGGCTTCACCGTCACCGC
CGACGTCGAGGTGCCCGAAGGACCGCGCACCTGGTGCATGACCCGCAAGCCCGGTGCCTGACGCCCGCCC
CACGACCCGCAGCGCCCGACCGAAAGGAGCGCACGACCCCATGCATCGATGATCTAGAGCTCGCTGATCA
GCCTCGACTGTGCCTTCTAGTTGCCAGCCATCTGTTGTTTGCCCCTCCCCCGTGCCTTCCTTGACCCTGG
AAGGTGCCACTCCCACTGTCCTTTCCTAATAAAATGAGGAAATTGCATCGCATTGTCTGAGTAGGTGTCA
TTCTATTCTGGGGGGTGGGGTGGGGCAGGACAGCAAGGGGGAGGATTGGGAAGACAATAGCAGGCATGCT
GGGGATGCGGTGGGCTCTATGGCTTCTGAGGCGGAAAGAACCTGCAGCCCAAGCTTGGCGTAATCATGGT
CATAGCTGTTTCCTGTGTGAAATTGTTATCCGCTCACAATTCCACACAACATACGAGCCGGAAGCATAAA
GTGTAAAGCCTGGGGTGCCTAATGAGTGAGCTAACTCACATTAATTGCGTTGCGCTCACTGCCCGCTTTC
CAGTCGGGAAACCTGTCGTGCCAGCGGATCCGCATCTCAATTAGTCAGCAACCATAGTCCCGCCCCTAAC
TCCGCCCATCCCGCCCCTAACTCCGCCCAGTTCCGCCCATTCTCCGCCCCATGGCTGACTAATTTTTTTT
ATTTATGCAGAGGCCGAGGCCGCCTCGGCCTCTGAGCTATTCCAGAAGTAGTGAGGAGGCTTTTTTGGAG
GCCTAGGCTTTTGCAAAAAGCTAACTTGTTTATTGCAGCTTATAATGGTTACAAATAAAGCAATAGCATC
ACAAATTTCACAAATAAAGCATTTTTTTCACTGCATTCTAGTTGTGGTTTGTCCAAACTCATCAATGTAT
CTTATCATGTCTGGATCCGCTGCATTAATGAATCGGCCAACGCGCGGGGAGAGGCGGTTTGCGTATTGGG
CGCTCTTCCGCTTCCTCGCTCACTGACTCGCTGCGCTCGGTCGTTCGGCTGCGGCGAGCGGTATCAGCTC
ACTCAAAGGCGGTAATACGGTTATCCACAGAATCAGGGGATAACGCAGGAAAGAACATGTGAGCAAAAGG
CCAGCAAAAGGCCAGGAACCGTAAAAAGGCCGCGTTGCTGGCGTTTTTCCATAGGCTCCGCCCCCCTGAC
GAGCATCACAAAAATCGACGCTCAAGTCAGAGGTGGCGAAACCCGACAGGACTATAAAGATACCAGGCGT
TTCCCCCTGGAAGCTCCCTCGTGCGCTCTCCTGTTCCGACCCTGCCGCTTACCGGATACCTGTCCGCCTT
TCTCCCTTCGGGAAGCGTGGCGCTTTCTCATAGCTCACGCTGTAGGTATCTCAGTTCGGTGTAGGTCGTT
CGCTCCAAGCTGGGCTGTGTGCACGAACCCCCCGTTCAGCCCGACCGCTGCGCCTTATCCGGTAACTATC
GTCTTGAGTCCAACCCGGTAAGACACGACTTATCGCCACTGGCAGCAGCCACTGGTAACAGGATTAGCAG
AGCGAGGTATGTAGGCGGTGCTACAGAGTTCTTGAAGTGGTGGCCTAACTACGGCTACACTAGAAGAACA
GTATTTGGTATCTGCGCTCTGCTGAAGCCAGTTACCTTCGGAAAAAGAGTTGGTAGCTCTTGATCCGGCA
AACAAACCACCGCTGGTAGCGGTGGTTTTTTTGTTTGCAAGCAGCAGATTACGCGCAGAAAAAAAGGATC
TCAAGAAGATCCTTTGATCTTTTCTACGGGGTCTGACGCTCAGTGGAACGAAAACTCACGTTAAGGGATT
TTGGTCATGAGATTATCAAAAAGGATCTTCACCTAGATCCTTTTAAATTAAAAATGAAGTTTTAAATCAA
TCTAAAGTATATATGAGTAAACTTGGTCTGACAGTTACCAATGCTTAATCAGTGAGGCACCTATCTCAGC
GATCTGTCTATTTCGTTCATCCATAGTTGCCTGACTCCCCGTCGTGTAGATAACTACGATACGGGAGGGC
TTACCATCTGGCCCCAGTGCTGCAATGATACCGCGAGACCCACGCTCACCGGCTCCAGATTTATCAGCAA
TAAACCAGCCAGCCGGAAGGGCCGAGCGCAGAAGTGGTCCTGCAACTTTATCCGCCTCCATCCAGTCTAT
TAATTGTTGCCGGGAAGCTAGAGTAAGTAGTTCGCCAGTTAATAGTTTGCGCAACGTTGTTGCCATTGCT
ACAGGCATCGTGGTGTCACGCTCGTCGTTTGGTATGGCTTCATTCAGCTCCGGTTCCCAACGATCAAGGC
GAGTTACATGATCCCCCATGTTGTGCAAAAAAGCGGTTAGCTCCTTCGGTCCTCCGATCGTTGTCAGAAG
TAAGTTGGCCGCAGTGTTATCACTCATGGTTATGGCAGCACTGCATAATTCTCTTACTGTCATGCCATCC
GTAAGATGCTTTTCTGTGACTGGTGAGTACTCAACCAAGTCATTCTGAGAATAGTGTATGCGGCGACCGA
GTTGCTCTTGCCCGGCGTCAATACGGGATAATACCGCGCCACATAGCAGAACTTTAAAAGTGCTCATCAT
TGGAAAACGTTCTTCGGGGCGAAAACTCTCAAGGATCTTACCGCTGTTGAGATCCAGTTCGATGTAACCC
ACTCGTGCACCCAACTGATCTTCAGCATCTTTTACTTTCACCAGCGTTTCTGGGTGAGCAAAAACAGGAA
GGCAAAATGCCGCAAAAAAGGGAATAAGGGCGACACGGAAATGTTGAATACTCATACTCTTCCTTTTTCA
ATGACCGCTTTGGAAAAACAAAGACTGTATTTCCTGGAAATTAATGTTTATTCAATAAACTGTGTATTCA
GCTATATTCACATAGTGGTGAGGCTGAAATGAGGCGGGAAGAGGCGGTTGGGGCTTAATTATATCAATTT
GGGTGGCCCCACAGCGCCTCCAAGGCGCCAGTCCTGTTTTGACAAGTTGCCTCTGGAAGCCTCTCTTCTT
TTTCTCCAGAGTAAGCGGAGGCCAGGGGCCCCCGGCCTCTGCTTAATACTAAAAAAAAC
